>Addgene plasmid #232015 | pCMV sfGFP-CHMP2B-3x-55-96 | addgene full sequence | sequence record 463832 | Addgene NGS Result
GATCTCCCGATCCCCTATGGTGCACTCTCAGTACAATCTGCTCTGATGCCGCATAGTTAAGCCAGTATCT
GCTCCCTGCTTGTGTGTTGGAGGTCGCTGAGTAGTGCGCGAGCAAAATTTAAGCTACAACAAGGCAAGGC
TTGACCGACAATTGCATGAAGAATCTGCTTAGGGTTAGGCGTTTTGCGCTGCTTCGCGATGTACGGGCCA
GATATACGCGTTGACATTGATTATTGACTAGTTATTAATAGTAATCAATTACGGGGTCATTAGTTCATAG
CCCATATATGGAGTTCCGCGTTACATAACTTACGGTAAATGGCCCGCCTGGCTGACCGCCCAACGACCCC
CGCCCATTGACGTCAATAATGACGTATGTTCCCATAGTAACGCCAATAGGGACTTTCCATTGACGTCAAT
GGGTGGAGTATTTACGGTAAACTGCCCACTTGGCAGTACATCAAGTGTATCATATGCCAAGTACGCCCCC
TATTGACGTCAATGACGGTAAATGGCCCGCCTGGCATTATGCCCAGTACATGACCTTATGGGACTTTCCT
ACTTGGCAGTACATCTACGTATTAGTCATCGCTATTACCATGGTGATGCGGTTTTGGCAGTACATCAATG
GGCGTGGATAGCGGTTTGACTCACGGGGATTTCCAAGTCTCCACCCCATTGACGTCAATGGGAGTTTGTT
TTGGCACCAAAATCAACGGGACTTTCCAAAATGTCGTAACAACTCCGCCCCATTGACGCAAATGGGCGGT
AGGCGTGTACGGTGGGAGGTCTATATAAGCAGAGCTCTCTGGCTAACTAGAGAACCCACTGCTTACTGGC
TTATCGAAATTAATACGACTCACTATAGGGAGACCCAAGCTGGAGACCATGGTGAGCAAGGGCGAGGAGC
TGTTCACCGGGGTGGTGCCCATCCTGGTCGAGCTGGACGGCGACGTAAACGGCCACAAGTTCAGCGTGCG
CGGCGAGGGCGAGGGCGATGCCACCAACGGCAAGCTGACCCTGAAGTTCATCTGCACCACCGGCAAGCTG
CCCGTGCCCTGGCCCACCCTCGTGACCACCCTGACCTACGGCGTGCAGTGCTTCAGCCGCTACCCCGACC
ACATGAAGCGCCACGACTTCTTCAAGTCCGCCATGCCCGAAGGCTACGTCCAGGAGCGCACCATCAGCTT
CAAGGACGACGGCACCTACAAGACCCGCGCCGAGGTGAAGTTCGAGGGCGACACCCTGGTGAACCGCATC
GAGCTGAAGGGCATCGACTTCAAGGAGGACGGCAACATCCTGGGGCACAAGCTGGAGTACAACTTCAACA
GCCACAACGTCTATATCACCGCCGACAAGCAGAAGAACGGCATCAAGGCCAACTTCAAGATCCGCCACAA
CGTGGAGGACGGCAGCGTGCAGCTCGCCGACCACTACCAGCAGAACACCCCCATCGGCGACGGCCCCGTG
CTGCTGCCCGACAACCACTACCTGAGCACCCAGTCCGTGCTGAGCAAAGACCCCAACGAGAAGCGCGATC
ACATGGTCCTGCTGGAGTTCGTGACCGCCGCCGGGATCACTCACGGCATGGACGAGCTGTACAAATCCGG
AGGTTCAGGTTCAGGTGGAGGATCCAAGGAAGCCTGTAAGGTGCTCGCGAAACAACTGGTACATCTCCGT
AAGCAAAAGACACGTACCTTTGCAGTCTCCTCTAAGGTAACATCAATGTCTACCCAAACAAAAGTAATGA
ACAGCCAGATGGGCGGGTCCAAAGAAGCTTGTAAGGTATTGGCGAAGCAGTTAGTTCATCTGCGCAAACA
AAAGACTCGCACCTTCGCAGTATCTTCTAAAGTAACTTCTATGTCCACGCAAACAAAAGTTATGAATTCC
CAGATGGGCGGCTCCAAAGAGGCGTGCAAAGTATTAGCAAAGCAACTCGTGCATCTGCGGAAACAAAAGA
CTCGAACCTTCGCAGTCTCCAGCAAAGTCACTAGCATGAGCACACAAACGAAGGTCATGAATAGTCAGAT
GTGAGGGCCCTATTCTATAGTGTCACCTAAATGCTAGAGCTCGCTGATCAGCCTCGACTGTGCCTTCTAG
TTGCCAGCCATCTGTTGTTTGCCCCTCCCCCGTGCCTTCCTTGACCCTGGAAGGTGCCACTCCCACTGTC
CTTTCCTAATAAAATGAGGAAATTGCATCGCATTGTCTGAGTAGGTGTCATTCTATTCTGGGGGGTGGGG
TGGGGCAGGACAGCAAGGGGGAGGATTGGGAAGACAATAGCAGGCATGCTGGGGATGCGGTGGGCTCTAT
GGCTTCTGAGGCGGAAAGAACCAGCTGGGGCTCTAGGGGGTATCCCC
[124 nt withheld, positions 2358-2481]
C
[91 nt withheld, positions 2483-2573]
A
[49 nt withheld, positions 2575-2623]
CCTTTGACGTTGGAGTCCACGTTCTTT
[37 nt withheld, positions 2651-2687]
ACCCTATCTCGGTCTATTCTTTTGATTTATAAGGGATTTTGCCGATTTCGGCCTATTGGTTAAAAAATGA
GCTGATTTAACAAAAATTTAACGCGAATTAATTCTGTGGAATGTGTGTCAGTTAGGGTGTGGAAAGTCCC
CAGGCTCCCCAGCAGGCAGAAGTATGCAAAGCATGCATCTCAATTAGTCAGCAACCAGGTGTGGAAAGTC
CCCAGGCTCCCCAGCAGGCAGAAGTATGCAAAGCATGCATCTCAATTAGTCAGCAACCATAGTCCCGCCC
CTAACTCCGCCCATCCCGCCCCTAACTCCGCCCAGTTCCGCCCATTCTCCGCCCCATGGCTGACTAATTT
TTTTTATTTATGCAGAGGCCGAGGCCGCCTCTGCCTCTGAGCTATTCCAGAAGTAGTGAGGAGGCTTTTT
TGGAGGCCTAGGCTTTTGCAAAAAGCTCCCGGGAGCTTGTATATCCATTTTCGGATCTGATCAAGAGACA
GGATGAGGATCGTTTCGCATGATTGAACAAGATGGATTGCACGCAGGTTCTCCGGCCGCTTGGGTGGAGA
GGCTATTCGGCTATGACTGGGCACAACAGACAATCGGCTGCTCTGATGCCGCCGTGTTCCGGCTGTCAGC
GCAGGGGCGCCCGGTTCTTTTTGTCAAGACCGACCTGTCCGGTGCCCTGAATGAACTGCAGGACGAGGCA
GCGCGGCTATCGTGGCTGGCCACGACGGGCGTTCCTTGCGCAGCTGTGCTCGACGTTGTCACTGAAGCGG
GAAGGGACTGGCTGCTATTGGGCGAAGTGCCGGGGCAGGATCTCCTGTCATCTCACCTTGCTCCTGCCGA
GAAAGTATCCATCATGGCTGATGCAATGCGGCGGCTGCATACGCTTGATCCGGCTACCTGCCCATTCGAC
CACCAAGCGAAACATCGCATCGAGCGAGCACGTACTCGGATGGAAGCCGGTCTTGTCGATCAGGATGATC
TGGACGAAGAGCATCAGGGGCTCGCGCCAGCCGAACTGTTCGCCAGGCTCAAGGCGCGCATGCCCGACGG
CGAGGATCTCGTCGTGACCCATGGCGATGCCTGCTTGCCGAATATCATGGTGGAAAATGGCCGCTTTTCT
GGATTCATCGACTGTGGCCGGCTGGGTGTGGCGGACCGCTATCAGGACATAGCGTTGGCTACCCGTGATA
TTGCTGAAGAGCTTGGCGGCGAATGGGCTGACCGCTTCCTCGTGCTTTACGGTATCGCCGCTCCCGATTC
GCAGCGCATCGCCTTCTATCGCCTTCTTGACGAGTTCTTCTGAGCGGGACTCTGGGGTTCGAAATGACCG
ACCAAGCGACGCCCAACCTGCCATCACGAGATTTCGATTCCACCGCCGCCTTCTATGAAAGGTTGGGCTT
CGGAATCGTTTTCCGGGACGCCGGCTGGATGATCCTCCAGCGCGGGGATCTCATGCTGGAGTTCTTCGCC
CACCCCAACTTGTTTATTGCAGCTTATAATGGTTACAAATAAAGCAATAGCATCACAAATTTCACAAATA
AAGCATTTTTTTCACTGCATTCTAGTTGTGGTTTGTCCAAACTCATCAATGTATCTTATCATGTCTGTAT
ACCGTCGACCTCTAGCTAGAGCTTGGCGTAATCATGGTCATAGCTGTTTCCTGTGTGAAATTGTTATCCG
CTCACAATTCCACACAACATACGAGCCGGAAGCATAAAGTGTAAAGCCTGGGGTGCCTAATGAGTGAGCT
AACTCACATTAATTGCGTTGCGCTCACTGCCCGCTTTCCAGTCGGGAAACCTGTCGTGCCAGCTGCATTA
ATGAATCGGCCAACGCGCGGGGAGAGGCGGTTTGCGTATTGGGCGCTCTTCCGCTTCCTCGCTCACTGAC
TCGCTGCGCTCGGTCGTTCGGCTGCGGCGAGCGGTATCAGCTCACTCAAAGGCGGTAATACGGTTATCCA
CAGAATCAGGGGATAACGCAGGAAAGAACATGTGAGCAAAAGGCCAGCAAAAGGCCAGGAACCGTAAAAA
GGCCGCGTTGCTGGCGTTTTTCCATAGGCTCCGCCCCCCTGACGAGCATCACAAAAATCGACGCTCAAGT
CAGAGGTGGCGAAACCCGACAGGACTATAAAGATACCAGGCGTTTCCCCCTGGAAGCTCCCTCGTGCGCT
CTCCTGTTCCGACCCTGCCGCTTACCGGATACCTGTCCGCCTTTCTCCCTTCGGGAAGCGTGGCGCTTTC
TCATAGCTCACGCTGTAGGTATCTCAGTTCGGTGTAGGTCGTTCGCTCCAAGCTGGGCTGTGTGCACGAA
CCCCCCGTTCAGCCCGACCGCTGCGCCTTATCCGGTAACTATCGTCTTGAGTCCAACCCGGTAAGACACG
ACTTATCGCCACTGGCAGCAGCCACTGGTAACAGGATTAGCAGAGCGAGGTATGTAGGCGGTGCTACAGA
GTTCTTGAAGTGGTGGCCTAACTACGGCTACACTAGAAGAACAGTATTTGGTATCTGCGCTCTGCTGAAG
CCAGTTACCTTCGGAAAAAGAGTTGGTAGCTCTTGATCCGGCAAACAAACCACCGCTGGTAGCGGTGGTT
TTTTTGTTTGCAAGCAGCAGATTACGCGCAGAAAAAAAGGATCTCAAGAAGATCCTTTGATCTTTTCTAC
GGGGTCTGACGCTCAGTGGAACGAAAACTCACGTTAAGGGATTTTGGTCATGAGATTATCAAAAAGGATC
TTCACCTAGATCCTTTTAAATTAAAAATGAAGTTTTAAATCAATCTAAAGTATATATGAGTAAACTTGGT
CTGACAGTTACCAATGCTTAATCAGTGAGGCACCTATCTCAGCGATCTGTCTATTTCGTTCATCCATAGT
TGCCTGACTCCCCGTCGTGTAGATAACTACGATACGGGAGGGCTTACCATCTGGCCCCAGTGCTGCAATG
ATACCGCGAGACCCACGCTCACCGGCTCCAGATTTATCAGCAATAAACCAGCCAGCCGGAAGGGCCGAGC
GCAGAAGTGGTCCTGCAACTTTATCCGCCTCCATCCAGTCTATTAATTGTTGCCGGGAAGCTAGAGTAAG
TAGTTCGCCAGTTAATAGTTTGCGCAACGTTGTTGCCATTGCTACAGGCATCGTGGTGTCACGCTCGTCG
TTTGGTATGGCTTCATTCAGCTCCGGTTCCCAACGATCAAGGCGAGTTACATGATCCCCCATGTTGTGCA
AAAAAGCGGTTAGCTCCTTCGGTCCTCCGATCGTTGTCAGAAGTAAGTTGGCCGCAGTGTTATCACTCAT
GGTTATGGCAGCACTGCATAATTCTCTTACTGTCATGCCATCCGTAAGATGCTTTTCTGTGACTGGTGAG
TACTCAACCAAGTCATTCTGAGAATAGTGTATGCGGCGACCGAGTTGCTCTTGCCCGGCGTCAATACGGG
ATAATACCGCGCCACATAGCAGAACTTTAAAAGTGCTCATCATTGGAAAACGTTCTTCGGGGCGAAAACT
CTCAAGGATCTTACCGCTGTTGAGATCCAGTTCGATGTAACCCACTCGTGCACCCAACTGATCTTCAGCA
TCTTTTACTTTCACCAGCGTTTCTGGGTGAGCAAAAACAGGAAGGCAAAATGCCGCAAAAAAGGGAATAA
GGGCGACACGGAAATGTTGAATACTCATACTCTTCCTTTTTCAATATTATTGAAGCATTTATCAGGGTTA
TTGTCTCATGAGCGGATACATATTTGAATGTATTTAGAAAAATAAACAAATAGGGGTTCCGCGCACATTT
CCCCGAAAAGTGCCACCTGACGTCGACGGATCGGGA
Features (pLannotate 1.2.2; 22 found; start..end, strand, type, name):
     16..68      -  misc_feature   bom (fragment): basis of mobility region from pBR322
    223..602     +  enhancer       CMV enhancer: human cytomegalovirus immediate early enhancer
    603..806     +  promoter       CMV promoter: human cytomegalovirus (CMV) immediate early promoter
    802..835     +  LTR            5' LTR (truncated) (fragment): truncated 5' long terminal repeat (LTR) from HIV-1
    851..869     +  promoter       T7 promoter: promoter for bacteriophage T7 RNA polymerase
    889..1604    +  CDS            superfolder GFP (fragment): GFP variant that folds robustly even when fused to poorly folded proteins (Pédelacq et al., 2006) mammalian codon-optimized
   1630..1761    +  CDS            CHMP2B (fragment): CHM2B_HUMAN - Experimental evidence at protein level: Swiss-Prot protein existence level 1. Probable core component of the endosomal sorting required for transport complex III (ESCRT-III) which is involved in multivesicular bodies (MVBs) formation and sorting of endosomal cargo proteins into MVBs. MVBs contain intraluminal vesicles (ILVs) that are generated by invagination and scission from the limiting membrane of the endosome and mostly are delivered to lysosomes enabling degradation of membrane proteins, such as stimulated growth factor receptors, lysosomal enzymes and lipids. The MVB pathw
   2044..2062    -  promoter       SP6 promoter: promoter for bacteriophage SP6 RNA polymerase
   2088..2312    +  polyA_signal   bGH poly(A) signal: bovine growth hormone polyadenylation signal
   2316..2337    +  promoter       SV40 promoter (fragment): SV40 enhancer and early promoter
   2358..2786    +  rep_origin     f1 ori (sequence partly withheld): f1 bacteriophage origin of replication; arrow indicates direction of (+) strand synthesis
   2800..3129    +  promoter       SV40 promoter: SV40 enhancer and early promoter
   3196..3987    +  CDS            neo: KKA2_KLEPN - Also known as kan, nptII. Experimental evidence at protein level: Swiss-Prot protein existence level 1. Resistance to kanamycin, neomycin, paromomycin, ribostamycin, butirosin and gentamicin B. From Klebsiella pneumoniae.
   4011..4169    +  CDS            ble (fragment): BLE_KLEPN - Experimental evidence at protein level: Swiss-Prot protein existence level 1. Binding protein with a strong affinity to the bleomycin family of antibiotics. Binds to CL990; an antimitotic-antibiotic compound. From Klebsiella pneumoniae.
   4164..4285    +  polyA_signal   SV40 poly(A) signal: SV40 polyadenylation signal
   4358..4374    -  protein_bind   lac operator: The lac repressor binds to the lac operator to inhibit transcription in E. coli. This inhibition can be relieved by adding lactose or isopropyl-β-D-thiogalactopyranoside (IPTG). lac repressor encoded by lacI
   4382..4412    -  promoter       lac promoter: promoter for the E. coli lac operon
   4427..4448    -  protein_bind   CAP binding site: CAP binding activates transcription in the presence of cAMP. E. coli catabolite activator protein
   4461..4553    -  CDS            lacI (fragment): lac repressor; lacI; The lac repressor binds to the lac operator to inhibit transcription in E. coli. This inhibition can be relieved by adding lactose or isopropyl-β-D-thiogalactopyranoside (IPTG).
   4736..5324    -  rep_origin     ori: high-copy-number ColE1/pMB1/pBR322/pUC origin of replication
   5495..6355    -  CDS            AmpR: β-lactamase; bla; confers resistance to ampicillin, carbenicillin, and related antibiotics
   6356..6460    -  promoter       AmpR promoter: bla
