[The description below was written by a language model from this plasmid's Addgene catalogue record and pLannotate feature annotations shown in this document.]
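Description:
pCMV sfGFP-CHMP2B-3x-55-96 is a mammalian expression plasmid built on the pHM6 backbone, with a sequenced length of about 6.5 kb. It is propagated in E. coli through a high-copy ColE1/pUC-type origin and selected with ampicillin via the AmpR (β-lactamase) gene and its own promoter. An f1 origin is also present. The backbone carries an SV40 early promoter driving the neo (aminoglycoside phosphotransferase) gene followed by an SV40 polyadenylation signal, an arrangement that normally allows G418 selection of stably transfected mammalian cells, although the record does not state that it was used this way. Short fragments annotated as ble, lacI, bom and a truncated HIV-1 LTR, along with a lac promoter/operator region, appear to be backbone remnants or incidental matches rather than functional parts.

The payload is a fusion open reading frame under the human CMV immediate-early enhancer and promoter, terminated by the bovine growth hormone poly(A) signal, and flanked by T7 and SP6 phage promoters. Superfolder GFP, a robustly folding variant in mammalian codon-optimized form, lies at the N-terminal end. It is followed by three tandem copies of helix 2 of human CHMP2B (residues 55–96 according to the construct name), joined by glycine-serine linkers. The automated annotation marks only one CHMP2B fragment downstream of sfGFP, so the other repeats are not individually called in the feature table. CHMP2B is a core ESCRT-III subunit involved in multivesicular body formation. The plasmid was deposited with a study of how α-synuclein aggregates inhibit ESCRT-III through sequestration and collateral degradation, so this fluorescent multimerized helix presumably serves to examine the behaviour of that CHMP2B segment in cells.
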