Addgene plasmid #232015: pCMV sfGFP-CHMP2B-3x-55-96
Purpose: Expression of 3 tandem copies of CHMP2B helix 2, connected with gly-ser linkers, attached to sfGFP.
Depositing lab: Franz-Ulrich Hartl. Depositing organization: Max Planck Institute of Biochemistry. Publication: alpha-Synuclein aggregates inhibit ESCRT-III through sequestration and collateral degradation. Sitron CS, Trinkaus VA, Galesic A, Garhammer M, Yuste-Checa P, Dransfeld U, Feigenbutz D, Zhang J, Ivashko L, Dudanova I, Harper JW, Hartl FU. Mol Cell. 2025 Sep 18;85(18):3505-3523.e17. doi: 10.1016/j.molcel.2025.08.022. Epub 2025 Sep 10. PubMed 40934925.
Backbone
  Vector backbone: pHM6
  Backbone size w/o insert (bp): 5450
  Vector type: Mammalian Expression
Growth in bacteria
  Bacterial resistance: Ampicillin, 100 μg/mL
  Growth temperature: 37°C
  Growth strain: DH5alpha
  Copy number: High Copy
Gene/Insert
  Gene/Insert name: CHMP2B
  Species: H. sapiens (human)
  Entrez Gene: CHMP2B (a.k.a. ALS17, CHMP2.5, DMT1, FTDALS7, VPS2-2, VPS2B)
  Cloning method: Gibson Cloning
Terms and licenses: Academic/Nonprofit Terms; Industry Terms: Not Available to Industry
Depositor comments: Please visit https://doi.org/10.1101/2025.01.13.632710 for bioRxiv preprint.
How to cite: pCMV sfGFP-CHMP2B-3x-55-96 was a gift from Franz-Ulrich Hartl (Addgene plasmid # 232015 ; http://n2t.net/addgene:232015 ; RRID:Addgene_232015)
